Addgene plasmid #125152: pSTAP-seq_human_spike-in
Purpose: (Empty Backbone) Empty vector to clone and measure the expression of promoter candidates (spike-in) by determining the abundance of transcripts originating from the candidate in human cells
Depositing lab: Alexander Stark. Depositing organization: Research Institute of Molecular Pathology (IMP). Publication: Transcriptional cofactors display specificity for distinct types of core promoters. Haberle V, Arnold CD, Pagani M, Rath M, Schernhuber K, Stark A. Nature. 2019 Jun;570(7759):122-126. doi: 10.1038/s41586-019-1210-7. Epub 2019 May 15. PubMed 31092928.
Backbone
  Vector backbone: Unknown
  Backbone manufacturer: Promega
  Backbone size (bp): 2500
  Vector type: STAP-seq screening vector
Growth in bacteria
  Bacterial resistance: Ampicillin, 100 μg/mL
  Growth temperature: 37°C
  Growth strain: DH5alpha
  Copy number: High Copy
Gene/Insert
  Gene/Insert name: None
Terms and licenses: Academic/Nonprofit Terms; Industry Terms: Not Available to Industry
How to cite: pSTAP-seq_human_spike-in was a gift from Alexander Stark (Addgene plasmid # 125152 ; http://n2t.net/addgene:125152 ; RRID:Addgene_125152)
