[The description below was written by a language model from this plasmid's Addgene catalogue record and pLannotate feature annotations shown in this document.]
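Description:
pSTAP-seq_human_spike-in is a small (about 2.8 kb) empty screening vector for STAP-seq, an assay that measures the activity of candidate core promoters by counting the transcripts that initiate from them after transfection into human cells. It is the spike-in version of the human STAP-seq vector, meant to carry promoter candidates that serve as spike-in controls alongside a library. The backbone is listed as unknown but of Promega origin. It is maintained in E. coli through a high-copy ColE1/pUC-type origin and selected with ampicillin via an intact β-lactamase gene and its promoter. No insert is present.

The two sequence records (repository sequencing and depositor sequence) are the same length and show the same parts in opposite orientations, so they agree. Read in the direction of the reporter unit, a synthetic poly(A) signal and the RNA polymerase II pause site from the human α2-globin gene come first. This arrangement is commonly used to block read-through transcription from the plasmid backbone, so that detected transcripts arise from the cloned candidate. Downstream lie a chimeric β-globin/immunoglobulin intron, a short GFP-derived fragment too small to encode a fluorescent protein, and the SV40 polyadenylation signal, which together give candidate-initiated transcripts a defined, spliced and polyadenylated body. No promoter or enhancer is annotated in this unit. The exact cloning position for candidates is not annotated, and the record does not say what distinguishes the spike-in from the standard vector. Short matches to a tetracycline resistance gene, SV40 large T antigen and an RSF origin are fragments and are unlikely to be functional.
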