Features (pLannotate 1.2.2; 10 found; start..end, strand, type, name):
    126..258     +  intron         chimeric intron: chimera between introns from human β-globin and immunoglobulin heavy chain genes
    273..341     +  CDS            cEGFP (fragment): cEGFP is a basic (constitutively fluorescent) green fluorescent protein published in 2008, derived from Aequorea victoria.
    382..503     -  polyA_signal   SV40 poly(A) signal: SV40 polyadenylation signal
    526..594     -  CDS            large T antigen (fragment): large T antigen from SV40 (simian virus 40)
    642..758     +  CDS            TcR (fragment): tetracycline efflux protein; tet; confers resistance to tetracycline
    938..1526    -  rep_origin     ori: high-copy-number ColE1/pMB1/pBR322/pUC origin of replication
   1726..2586    -  CDS            AmpR: β-lactamase confers resistance to ampicillin, carbenicillin, and related antibiotics
   2587..2628    -  promoter       AmpR promoter (fragment): bla
   2691..2739    +  polyA_signal   poly(A) signal: synthetic polyadenylation signal
   2753..2844    +  misc_feature   pause site: RNA polymerase II transcriptional pause signal from the human α2 globin gene
>Addgene plasmid #125152 | pSTAP-seq_human_spike-in | depositor full sequence | sequence record 239299 | pSTAP-seq_human_spike-in sequence 2844 bps
GGCCTAACTGGCCGGTACCGAGCTCTTACGCGTGCTAGCCCGGGCTCGAGATCTTAGAGCATGCACCGGT
GATATCGATATCGTCGACGAATTCGGCCATGGCCCGGTCGTGAGGCACTGGGCAGGTAAGTATCAAGGTT
ACAAGACAGGTTTAAGGAGACCAATAGAAACTGGGCTTGTCGAGACAGAGAAGACTCTTGCGTTTCTGAT
AGGCACCTATTGGTCTTACTGACATCCACTTTGCCTTTCTCTCCACAGGTGTCCACCCTGCAGGCTTAAG
CATGGCTAGCAAAGGAGAAGAACTCTTCACTGGAGTTGTCCCAATTCTTGTTGAATTAGATTGATCTAGA
GAATTCGGCCGGCCGCTTCGAGCAGACATGATAAGATACATTGATGAGTTTGGACAAACCACAACTAGAA
TGCAGTGAAAAAAATGCTTTATTTGTGAAATTTGTGATGCTATTGCTTTATTTGTAACCATTATAAGCTG
CAATAAACAAGTTAACAACAACAATTGCATTCATTTTATGTTTCAGGTTCAGGGGGAGGTGTGGGAGGTT
TTTTAAAGCAAGTAAAACCTCTACAAATGTGGTAAAATCGATAAGGATCCGACCGATGCCCTCAAGCTTT
GAGAGGGGCCCTGAGAGCCTTCAACCCAGTCAGCTCCTTCCGGTGGGCGCGGGGCATGACTATCGTCGCC
GCACTTATGACTGTCTTCTTTATCATGCAACTCGTAGGACAGGTGCCGGCAGCGCTCTTCCGCTTCCTCG
CTCACTGACTCGCTGCGCTCGGTCGTTCGGCTGCGGCGAGCGGTATCAGCTCACTCAAAGGCGGTAATAC
GGTTATCCACAGAATCAGGGGATAACGCAGGAAAGAACATGTGAGCAAAAGGCCAGCAAAAGGCCAGGAA
CCGTAAAAAGGCCGCGTTGCTGGCGTTTTTCCATAGGCTCCGCCCCCCTGACGAGCATCACAAAAATCGA
CGCTCAAGTCAGAGGTGGCGAAACCCGACAGGACTATAAAGATACCAGGCGTTTCCCCCTGGAAGCTCCC
TCGTGCGCTCTCCTGTTCCGACCCTGCCGCTTACCGGATACCTGTCCGCCTTTCTCCCTTCGGGAAGCGT
GGCGCTTTCTCATAGCTCACGCTGTAGGTATCTCAGTTCGGTGTAGGTCGTTCGCTCCAAGCTGGGCTGT
GTGCACGAACCCCCCGTTCAGCCCGACCGCTGCGCCTTATCCGGTAACTATCGTCTTGAGTCCAACCCGG
TAAGACACGACTTATCGCCACTGGCAGCAGCCACTGGTAACAGGATTAGCAGAGCGAGGTATGTAGGCGG
TGCTACAGAGTTCTTGAAGTGGTGGCCTAACTACGGCTACACTAGAAGAACAGTATTTGGTATCTGCGCT
CTGCTGAAGCCAGTTACCTTCGGAAAAAGAGTTGGTAGCTCTTGATCCGGCAAACAAACCACCGCTGGTA
GCGGTGGTTTTTTTGTTTGCAAGCAGCAGATTACGCGCAGAAAAAAAGGATCTCAAGAAGATCCTTTGAT
CTTTTCTACGGGGTCTGACGCTCAGTGGAACGAAAACTCACGTTAAGGGATTTTGGTCATGAGATTATCA
AAAAGGATCTTCACCTAGATCCTTTTAAATTAAAAATGAAGTTTTAAATCAATCTAAAGTATATATGAGT
AAACTTGGTCTGACAGCGGCCGCAAATGCTAAACCACTGCAGTGGTTACCAGTGCTTGATCAGTGAGGCA
CCGATCTCAGCGATCTGCCTATTTCGTTCGTCCATAGTGGCCTGACTCCCCGTCGTGTAGATCACTACGA
TTCGTGAGGGCTTACCATCAGGCCCCAGCGCAGCAATGATGCCGCGAGAGCCGCGTTCACCGGCCCCCGA
TTTGTCAGCAATGAACCAGCCAGCAGGGAGGGCCGAGCGAAGAAGTGGTCCTGCTACTTTGTCCGCCTCC
ATCCAGTCTATGAGCTGCTGTCGTGATGCTAGAGTAAGAAGTTCGCCAGTGAGTAGTTTCCGAAGAGTTG
TGGCCATTGCTACTGGCATCGTGGTATCACGCTCGTCGTTCGGTATGGCTTCGTTCAACTCTGGTTCCCA
GCGGTCAAGCCGGGTCACATGATCACCCATATTATGAAGAAATGCAGTCAGCTCCTTAGGGCCTCCGATC
GTTGTCAGAAGTAAGTTGGCCGCGGTGTTGTCGCTCATGGTAATGGCAGCACTACACAATTCTCTTACCG
TCATGCCATCCGTAAGATGCTTTTCCGTGACCGGCGAGTACTCAACCAAGTCGTTTTGTGAGTAGTGTAT
ACGGCGACCAAGCTGCTCTTGCCCGGCGTCTATACGGGACAACACCGCGCCACATAGCAGTACTTTGAAA
GTGCTCATCATCGGGAATCGTTCTTCGGGGCGGAAAGACTCAAGGATCTTGCCGCTATTGAGATCCAGTT
CGATATAGCCCACTCTTGCACCCAGTTGATCTTCAGCATCTTTTACTTTCACCAGCGTTTCGGGGTGTGC
AAAAACAGGCAAGCAAAATGCCGCAAAGAAGGGAATGAGTGCGACACGAAAATGTTGGATGCTCATACTC
GTCCTTTTTCAATATTATTGAAGCATTTATCAGGGTTACTAGTACGTCTCTCAAGGATAAGTAAGTAATA
TTAAGGTACGGGAGGTATTGGACAGGCCGCAATAAAATATCTTTATTTTCATTACATCTGTGTGTTGGTT
TTTTGTGTGAATCGATAGTACTAACATACGCTCTCCATCAAAACAAAACGAAACAAAACAAACTAGCAAA
ATAGGCTGTCCCCAGTGCAAGTGCAGGTGCCAGAACATTTCTCT
