Features (pLannotate 1.2.2; 11 found; start..end, strand, type, name):
      6..139     +  rep_origin     RSF ori (fragment): Plasmids containing the RSF 1030 origin of replication can be propagated in E. coli cells that contain additional plasmids with compatible origins.
    138..254     -  CDS            TcR (fragment): tetracycline efflux protein; tet; confers resistance to tetracycline
    302..370     +  CDS            large T antigen (fragment): large T antigen from SV40 (simian virus 40)
    393..514     +  polyA_signal   SV40 poly(A) signal: SV40 polyadenylation signal
    555..623     -  CDS            cEGFP (fragment): cEGFP is a basic (constitutively fluorescent) green fluorescent protein published in 2008, derived from Aequorea victoria.
    638..770     -  intron         chimeric intron: chimera between introns from human β-globin and immunoglobulin heavy chain genes
    896..987     -  misc_feature   pause site: RNA polymerase II transcriptional pause signal from the human α2 globin gene
   1001..1049    -  polyA_signal   poly(A) signal: synthetic polyadenylation signal
   1112..1153    +  promoter       AmpR promoter (fragment): bla
   1154..2014    +  CDS            AmpR: β-lactamase confers resistance to ampicillin, carbenicillin, and related antibiotics
   2214..2802    +  rep_origin     ori: high-copy-number ColE1/pMB1/pBR322/pUC origin of replication
>Addgene plasmid #125152 | pSTAP-seq_human_spike-in | addgene full sequence | sequence record 244436 | Addgene NGS Result
TGGCCTTTTGCTCACATGTTCTTTCCTGCGTTATCCCCTGATTCTGTGGATAACCGTATTACCGCCTTTG
AGTGAGCTGATACCGCTCGCCGCAGCCGAACGACCGAGCGCAGCGAGTCAGTGAGCGAGGAAGCGGAAGA
GCGCTGCCGGCACCTGTCCTACGAGTTGCATGATAAAGAAGACAGTCATAAGTGCGGCGACGATAGTCAT
GCCCCGCGCCCACCGGAAGGAGCTGACTGGGTTGAAGGCTCTCAGGGCCCCTCTCAAAGCTTGAGGGCAT
CGGTCGGATCCTTATCGATTTTACCACATTTGTAGAGGTTTTACTTGCTTTAAAAAACCTCCCACACCTC
CCCCTGAACCTGAAACATAAAATGAATGCAATTGTTGTTGTTAACTTGTTTATTGCAGCTTATAATGGTT
ACAAATAAAGCAATAGCATCACAAATTTCACAAATAAAGCATTTTTTTCACTGCATTCTAGTTGTGGTTT
GTCCAAACTCATCAATGTATCTTATCATGTCTGCTCGAAGCGGCCGGCCGAATTCTCTAGATCAATCTAA
TTCAACAAGAATTGGGACAACTCCAGTGAAGAGTTCTTCTCCTTTGCTAGCCATGCTTAAGCCTGCAGGG
TGGACACCTGTGGAGAGAAAGGCAAAGTGGATGTCAGTAAGACCAATAGGTGCCTATCAGAAACGCAAGA
GTCTTCTCTGTCTCGACAAGCCCAGTTTCTATTGGTCTCCTTAAACCTGTCTTGTAACCTTGATACTTAC
CTGCCCAGTGCCTCACGACCGGGCCATGGCCGAATTCGTCGACGAAATCGATATCACCGGTGCATGCTCT
AAGATCTCGAGCCCGGGCTAGCACGCGTAAGAGCTCGGTACCGGCCAGTTAGGCCAGAGAAATGTTCTGG
CACCTGCACTTGCACTGGGGACAGCCTATTTTGCTAGTTTGTTTTGTTTCGTTTTGTTTTGATGGAGAGC
GTATGTTAGTACTATCGATTCACACAAAAAACCAACACACAGATGTAATGAAAATAAAGATATTTTATTG
CGGCCTGTCCAATACCTCCCGTACCTTAATATTACTTACTTATCCTTGAGAGACGTACTAGTAACCCTGA
TAAATGCTTCAATAATATTGAAAAAGGACGAGTATGAGCATCCAACATTTTCGTGTCGCACTCATTCCCT
TCTTTGCGGCATTTTGCTTGCCTGTTTTTGCACACCCCGAAACGCTGGTGAAAGTAAAAGATGCTGAAGA
TCAACTGGGTGCAAGAGTGGGCTATATCGAACTGGATCTCAATAGCGGCAAGATCCTTGAGTCTTTCCGC
CCCGAAGAACGATTCCCGATGATGAGCACTTTCAAAGTACTGCTATGTGGCGCGGTGTTGTCCCGTATAG
ACGCCGGGCAAGAGCAGCTTGGTCGCCGTATACACTACTCACAAAACGACTTGGTTGAGTACTCGCCGGT
CACGGAAAAGCATCTTACGGATGGCATGACGGTAAGAGAATTGTGTAGTGCTGCCATTACCATGAGCGAC
AACACCGCGGCCAACTTACTTCTGACAACGATCGGAGGCCCTAAGGAGCTGACTGCATTTCTTCATAATA
TGGGTGATCATGTGACCCGGCTTGACCGCTGGGAACCAGAGTTGAACGAAGCCATACCGAACGACGAGCG
TGATACCACGATGCCAGTAGCAATGGCCACAACTCTTCGGAAACTACTCACTGGCGAACTTCTTACTCTA
GCATCACGACAGCAGCTCATAGACTGGATGGAGGCGGACAAAGTAGCAGGACCACTTCTTCGCTCGGCCC
TCCCTGCTGGCTGGTTCATTGCTGACAAATCGGGGGCCGGTGAACGCGGCTCTCGCGGCATCATTGCTGC
GCTGGGGCCTGATGGTAAGCCCTCACGAATCGTAGTGATCTACACGACGGGGAGTCAGGCCACTATGGAC
GAACGAAATAGGCAGATCGCTGAGATCGGTGCCTCACTGATCAAGCACTGGTAACCACTGCAGTGGTTTA
GCATTTGCGGCCGCTGTCAGACCAAGTTTACTCATATATACTTTAGATTGATTTAAAACTTCATTTTTAA
TTTAAAAGGATCTAGGTGAAGATCCTTTTTGATAATCTCATGACCAAAATCCCTTAACGTGAGTTTTCGT
TCCACTGAGCGTCAGACCCCGTAGAAAAGATCAAAGGATCTTCTTGAGATCCTTTTTTTCTGCGCGTAAT
CTGCTGCTTGCAAACAAAAAAACCACCGCTACCAGCGGTGGTTTGTTTGCCGGATCAAGAGCTACCAACT
CTTTTTCCGAAGGTAACTGGCTTCAGCAGAGCGCAGATACCAAATACTGTTCTTCTAGTGTAGCCGTAGT
TAGGCCACCACTTCAAGAACTCTGTAGCACCGCCTACATACCTCGCTCTGCTAATCCTGTTACCAGTGGC
TGCTGCCAGTGGCGATAAGTCGTGTCTTACCGGGTTGGACTCAAGACGATAGTTACCGGATAAGGCGCAG
CGGTCGGGCTGAACGGGGGGTTCGTGCACACAGCCCAGCTTGGAGCGAACGACCTACACCGAACTGAGAT
ACCTACAGCGTGAGCTATGAGAAAGCGCCACGCTTCCCGAAGGGAGAAAGGCGGACAGGTATCCGGTAAG
CGGCAGGGTCGGAACAGGAGAGCGCACGAGGGAGCTTCCAGGGGGAAACGCCTGGTATCTTTATAGTCCT
GTCGGGTTTCGCCACCTCTGACTTGAGCGTCGATTTTTGTGATGCTCGTCAGGGGGGCGGAGCCTATGGA
AAAACGCCAGCAACGCGGCCTTTTTACGGTTCCTGGCCTTTTGC
